Addgene plasmid #132245: pDONR221_SLC7A9
Purpose: Gateway entry clone with codon-optimized ORF sequence for subcloning into custom expression vectors
Depositing lab: RESOLUTE Consortium & Giulio Superti-Furga. Depositing organization: CeMM Research Center for Molecular Medicine. Publication: The RESOLUTE consortium: unlocking SLC transporters for drug discovery. Superti-Furga G, Lackner D, Wiedmer T, Ingles-Prieto A, Barbosa B, Girardi E, Goldmann U, Gurtl B, Klavins K, Klimek C, Lindinger S, Lineiro-Retes E, Muller AC, Onstein S, Redinger G, Reil D, Sedlyarov V, Wolf G, Crawford M, Everley R, ... Steppan CM. Nat Rev Drug Discov. 2020 Jul;19(7):429-430. doi: 10.1038/d41573-020-00056-6. PubMed 32265506.
Backbone
  Vector backbone: pDONR221
  Backbone manufacturer: Thermo Fisher Scientific
  Backbone size w/o insert (bp): 2550
  Vector type: Mammalian Expression
Growth in bacteria
  Bacterial resistance: Kanamycin, 50 μg/mL
  Growth temperature: 37°C
  Growth strain: Stbl3
  Copy number: High Copy
Gene/Insert
  Gene/Insert name: SLC7A9 (alt name: CSNU3)
  Species: H. sapiens (human)
  Insert size (bp): 1461
  Entrez Gene: SLC7A9 (a.k.a. BAT1, CSNU3, FLJ94301)
  Cloning method: Gateway Cloning
  Sequencing primers: 5′ M13-fwd; 3′ M13-rev
Terms and licenses: Academic/Nonprofit Terms; Industry Terms
Depositor comments: For more information on the full Resolute plasmid collection, please see www.addgene.org/depositor-collections/re-solute/. Please provide your feedback on this plasmid to the RESOLUTE consortium by filling out their RESOLUTE repository feedback form: https://forms.office.com/Pages/ResponsePage.aspx?id=0e05yklzmkS7rjFGQL4N7z4feCLQvEJAmVcOCM_u885UN1JJRko0Ukg4TVQwNTZLOUxPQVJWT1NHUCQlQCN0PWcu
How to cite: pDONR221_SLC7A9 was a gift from RESOLUTE Consortium & Giulio Superti-Furga (Addgene plasmid # 132245 ; http://n2t.net/addgene:132245 ; RRID:Addgene_132245)
