[The description below was written by a language model from this plasmid's Addgene catalogue record and pLannotate feature annotations shown in this document.]
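Description:
pDONR221_SLC7A9 is a Gateway entry clone built on the pDONR221 backbone, carrying a codon-optimized open reading frame for human SLC7A9 (also known as BAT1 or CSNU3). It is part of a consortium collection of solute carrier (SLC) transporter clones. The sequenced plasmid is about 4.0 kb. It is propagated in E. coli through a high-copy ColE1/pUC-type origin and selected with kanamycin through an aminoglycoside phosphotransferase (KanR) gene. Although the catalogue lists the vector type as mammalian expression, the annotated features show no eukaryotic promoter or polyadenylation signal. The plasmid is therefore a shuttle for the ORF rather than an expression construct in its own right.

The 1,461 bp SLC7A9 coding sequence lies between attL1 and attL2, the recombination sites used in the Gateway LR reaction. LR Clonase can move the ORF directionally into any attR-containing destination vector, which then supplies the promoter, tags and selection markers. The record does not state whether the ORF retains a stop codon. Upstream of attL1 are the rrnB T1 and T2 transcription terminators, which shield the insert from read-through transcription in bacteria. A T7 promoter sits just beyond attL2, oriented back toward the insert. The short lacI and lacZα fragments flagged in the annotation are backbone remnants rather than functional genes.

SLC7A9 encodes the b(0,+)-type amino acid transporter, which mediates high-affinity, sodium-independent transport of cystine and of neutral and dibasic amino acids. It is thought to be responsible for cystine reabsorption in the kidney tubule. The stated purpose of the clone is subcloning into custom expression vectors.
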