Features (pLannotate 1.2.2; 10 found; start..end, strand, type, name):
    121..213     +  CDS            lacI (fragment): lac repressor; lacI; The lac repressor binds to the lac operator to inhibit transcription in E. coli. This inhibition can be relieved by adding lactose or isopropyl-β-D-thiogalactopyranoside (IPTG).
    268..295     -  terminator     rrnB T2 terminator: transcription terminator T2 from the E. coli rrnB gene
    427..470     +  terminator     rrnB T1 terminator: Escherichia coli rrnB; transcription terminator T1 from the E. coli rrnB gene
    517..553     -  CDS            lacZα (fragment): LacZα fragment of β-galactosidase; lacZ fragment
    569..668     +  protein_bind   attL1: mutant version of attL; recombination site for the Gateway® LR reaction LR Clonase™
    674..2134    +  CDS            SLC7A9: BAT1_HUMAN - Also known as BAT1. Experimental evidence at protein level: Swiss-Prot protein existence level 1. Involved in the high-affinity, sodium-independent transport of cystine and neutral and dibasic amino acids (system b(0,+)-like activity). Thought to be responsible for the high-affinity reabsorption of cystine in the kidney tubule. From Homo sapiens (Human).
   2136..2235    -  protein_bind   attL2: mutant version of attL; recombination site for the Gateway® LR reaction LR Clonase™
   2253..2271    -  promoter       T7 promoter: promoter for bacteriophage T7 RNA polymerase
   2405..3214    +  CDS            KanR: aminoglycoside phosphotransferase; aph(3')-Ia; confers resistance to kanamycin in bacteria or G418 (Geneticin®) in eukaryotes
   3361..3949    +  rep_origin     ori: high-copy-number ColE1/pMB1/pBR322/pUC origin of replication
>Addgene plasmid #132245 | pDONR221_SLC7A9 | addgene full sequence | sequence record 263920 | Addgene NGS Result
CTTTCCTGCGTTATCCCCTGATTCTGTGGATAACCGTATTACCGCCTTTGAGTGAGCTGATACCGCTCGC
CGCAGCCGAACGACCGAGCGCAGCGAGTCAGTGAGCGAGGAAGCGGAAGAGCGCCCAATACGCAAACCGC
CTCTCCCCGCGCGTTGGCCGATTCATTAATGCAGCTGGCACGACAGGTTTCCCGACTGGAAAGCGGGCAG
TGAGCGCAACGCAATTAATACGCGTACCGCTAGCCAGGAAGAGTTTGTAGAAACGCAAAAAGGCCATCCG
TCAGGATGGCCTTCTGCTTAGTTTGATGCCTGGCAGTTTATGGCGGGCGTCCTGCCCGCCACCCTCCGGG
CCGTTGCTTCACAACGTTCAAATCCGCTCCCGGCGGATTTGTCCTACTCAGGAGAGCGTTCACCGACAAA
CAACAGATAAAACGAAAGGCCCAGTCTTCCGACTGAGCCTTTCGTTTTATTTGATGCCTGGCAGTTCCCT
ACTCTCGCGTTAACGCTAGCATGGATGTTTTCCCAGTCACGACGTTGTAAAACGACGGCCAGTCTTAAGC
TCGGGCCCCAAATAATGATTTTATTTTGACTGATAGTGACCTGTTCGTTGCAACACATTGATGAGCAATG
CTTTTTTATAATGCCAACTTTGTACAAAAAAGCAGGCTCCACCATGGGCGACACCGGACTGAGGAAGAGG
AGAGAGGATGAGAAGTCCATCCAGTCTCAGGAGCCAAAGACCACATCCCTGCAGAAGGAGCTGGGCCTGA
TCAGCGGCATCTCCATCATCGTGGGCACCATCATCGGCAGCGGCATCTTCGTGAGCCCAAAGAGCGTGCT
GTCCAATACAGAGGCAGTGGGACCATGCCTGATCATCTGGGCAGCATGTGGCGTGCTGGCCACCCTGGGC
GCCCTGTGCTTCGCCGAGCTGGGCACCATGATCACAAAGTCCGGCGGCGAGTACCCCTATCTGATGGAGG
CCTACGGCCCTATCCCAGCCTATCTGTTTTCTTGGGCCAGCCTGATCGTGATCAAGCCTACAAGCTTTGC
CATCATCTGCCTGAGCTTCTCCGAGTACGTGTGCGCCCCATTCTATGTGGGCTGTAAGCCCCCTCAGATC
GTGGTGAAGTGTCTGGCCGCCGCCGCCATCCTGTTTATCTCTACCGTGAATTCTCTGAGCGTGAGACTGG
GCAGCTACGTGCAGAACATCTTCACAGCCGCCAAGCTGGTCATCGTGGCCATCATCATCATCAGCGGACT
GGTGCTGCTGGCACAGGGCAACACCAAGAATTTTGACAACTCCTTCGAGGGAGCACAGCTGAGCGTGGGA
GCCATCTCCCTGGCCTTTTACAATGGCCTGTGGGCCTATGATGGCTGGAATCAGCTGAACTACATCACAG
AGGAGCTGAGGAATCCATATCGCAACCTGCCCCTGGCCATCATCATCGGCATCCCTCTGGTGACCGCCTG
CTACATCCTGATGAACGTGTCCTACTTCACCGTGATGACCGCCACAGAGCTGCTGCAGTCTCAGGCAGTG
GCAGTGACCTTCGGCGACAGGGTGCTGTACCCAGCATCCTGGATCGTGCCTCTGTTTGTGGCCTTCTCTA
CAATCGGCGCCGCCAACGGCACCTGTTTTACAGCAGGCCGGCTGATCTACGTGGCAGGAAGAGAGGGCCA
CATGCTGAAGGTGCTGTCCTATATCTCTGTGAGGCGCCTGACCCCAGCACCTGCCATCATCTTCTACGGC
ATCATCGCCACAATCTATATCATCCCCGGCGATATCAATTCTCTGGTGAACTACTTCAGCTTTGCCGCCT
GGCTGTTTTATGGCCTGACCATCCTGGGCCTGATCGTGATGCGGTTCACAAGAAAGGAGCTGGAGCGCCC
AATCAAGGTGCCCGTGGTCATCCCTGTGCTGATGACCCTGATCAGCGTGTTCCTGGTGCTGGCCCCTATC
ATCTCCAAGCCAACATGGGAGTACCTGTATTGCGTGCTGTTCATCCTGTCTGGCCTGCTGTTCTACTTTC
TGTTCGTGCACTATAAGTTCGGCTGGGCCCAGAAGATCAGCAAGCCCATCACCATGCACCTGCAGATGCT
GATGGAGGTGGTGCCACCCGAGGAGGACCCTGAGGACCCAGCTTTCTTGTACAAAGTTGGCATTATAAGA
AAGCATTGCTTATCAATTTGTTGCAACGAACAGGTCACTATCAGTCAAAATAAAATCATTATTTGCCATC
CAGCTGATATCCCCTATAGTGAGTCGTATTACATGGTCATAGCTGTTTCCTGGCAGCTCTGGCCCGTGTC
TCAAAATCTCTGATGTTACATTGCACAAGATAAAAATATATCATCATGAACAATAAAACTGTCTGCTTAC
ATAAACAGTAATACAAGGGGTGTTATGAGCCATATTCAACGGGAAACGTCGAGGCCGCGATTAAATTCCA
ACATGGATGCTGATTTATATGGGTATAAATGGGCTCGCGATAATGTCGGGCAATCAGGTGCGACAATCTA
TCGCTTGTATGGGAAGCCCGATGCGCCAGAGTTGTTTCTGAAACATGGCAAAGGTAGCGTTGCCAATGAT
GTTACAGATGAGATGGTCAGACTAAACTGGCTGACGGAATTTATGCCTCTTCCGACCATCAAGCATTTTA
TCCGTACTCCTGATGATGCATGGTTACTCACCACTGCGATCCCCGGAAAAACAGCATTCCAGGTATTAGA
AGAATATCCTGATTCAGGTGAAAATATTGTTGATGCGCTGGCAGTGTTCCTGCGCCGGTTGCATTCGATT
CCTGTTTGTAATTGTCCTTTTAACAGCGATCGCGTATTTCGTCTCGCTCAGGCGCAATCACGAATGAATA
ACGGTTTGGTTGATGCGAGTGATTTTGATGACGAGCGTAATGGCTGGCCTGTTGAACAAGTCTGGAAAGA
AATGCATAAACTTTTGCCATTCTCACCGGATTCAGTCGTCACTCATGGTGATTTCTCACTTGATAACCTT
ATTTTTGACGAGGGGAAATTAATAGGTTGTATTGATGTTGGACGAGTCGGAATCGCAGACCGATACCAGG
ATCTTGCCATCCTATGGAACTGCCTCGGTGAGTTTTCTCCTTCATTACAGAAACGGCTTTTTCAAAAATA
TGGTATTGATAATCCTGATATGAATAAATTGCAGTTTCATTTGATGCTCGATGAGTTTTTCTAATCAGAA
TTGGTTAATTGGTTGTAACACTGGCAGAGCATTACGCTGACTTGACGGGACGGCGCAAGCTCATGACCAA
AATCCCTTAACGTGAGTTACGCGTCGTTCCACTGAGCGTCAGACCCCGTAGAAAAGATCAAAGGATCTTC
TTGAGATCCTTTTTTTCTGCGCGTAATCTGCTGCTTGCAAACAAAAAAACCACCGCTACCAGCGGTGGTT
TGTTTGCCGGATCAAGAGCTACCAACTCTTTTTCCGAAGGTAACTGGCTTCAGCAGAGCGCAGATACCAA
ATACTGTTCTTCTAGTGTAGCCGTAGTTAGGCCACCACTTCAAGAACTCTGTAGCACCGCCTACATACCT
CGCTCTGCTAATCCTGTTACCAGTGGCTGCTGCCAGTGGCGATAAGTCGTGTCTTACCGGGTTGGACTCA
AGACGATAGTTACCGGATAAGGCGCAGCGGTCGGGCTGAACGGGGGGTTCGTGCACACAGCCCAGCTTGG
AGCGAACGACCTACACCGAACTGAGATACCTACAGCGTGAGCTATGAGAAAGCGCCACGCTTCCCGAAGG
GAGAAAGGCGGACAGGTATCCGGTAAGCGGCAGGGTCGGAACAGGAGAGCGCACGAGGGAGCTTCCAGGG
GGAAACGCCTGGTATCTTTATAGTCCTGTCGGGTTTCGCCACCTCTGACTTGAGCGTCGATTTTTGTGAT
GCTCGTCAGGGGGGCGGAGCCTATGGAAAAACGCCAGCAACGCGGCCTTTTTACGGTTCCTGGCCTTTTG
CTGGCCTTTTGCTCACATGTT
