>Addgene plasmid #132245 | pDONR221_SLC7A9 | depositor partial sequence | sequence record 253890 | Codon-optimized ORF of SLC7A9
ATGGGCGACACCGGACTGAGGAAGAGGAGAGAGGATGAGAAGTCCATCCAGTCTCAGGAGCCAAAGACCA
CATCCCTGCAGAAGGAGCTGGGCCTGATCAGCGGCATCTCCATCATCGTGGGCACCATCATCGGCAGCGG
CATCTTCGTGAGCCCAAAGAGCGTGCTGTCCAATACAGAGGCAGTGGGACCATGCCTGATCATCTGGGCA
GCATGTGGCGTGCTGGCCACCCTGGGCGCCCTGTGCTTCGCCGAGCTGGGCACCATGATCACAAAGTCCG
GCGGCGAGTACCCCTATCTGATGGAGGCCTACGGCCCTATCCCAGCCTATCTGTTTTCTTGGGCCAGCCT
GATCGTGATCAAGCCTACAAGCTTTGCCATCATCTGCCTGAGCTTCTCCGAGTACGTGTGCGCCCCATTC
TATGTGGGCTGTAAGCCCCCTCAGATCGTGGTGAAGTGTCTGGCCGCCGCCGCCATCCTGTTTATCTCTA
CCGTGAATTCTCTGAGCGTGAGACTGGGCAGCTACGTGCAGAACATCTTCACAGCCGCCAAGCTGGTCAT
CGTGGCCATCATCATCATCAGCGGACTGGTGCTGCTGGCACAGGGCAACACCAAGAATTTTGACAACTCC
TTCGAGGGAGCACAGCTGAGCGTGGGAGCCATCTCCCTGGCCTTTTACAATGGCCTGTGGGCCTATGATG
GCTGGAATCAGCTGAACTACATCACAGAGGAGCTGAGGAATCCATATCGCAACCTGCCCCTGGCCATCAT
CATCGGCATCCCTCTGGTGACCGCCTGCTACATCCTGATGAACGTGTCCTACTTCACCGTGATGACCGCC
ACAGAGCTGCTGCAGTCTCAGGCAGTGGCAGTGACCTTCGGCGACAGGGTGCTGTACCCAGCATCCTGGA
TCGTGCCTCTGTTTGTGGCCTTCTCTACAATCGGCGCCGCCAACGGCACCTGTTTTACAGCAGGCCGGCT
GATCTACGTGGCAGGAAGAGAGGGCCACATGCTGAAGGTGCTGTCCTATATCTCTGTGAGGCGCCTGACC
CCAGCACCTGCCATCATCTTCTACGGCATCATCGCCACAATCTATATCATCCCCGGCGATATCAATTCTC
TGGTGAACTACTTCAGCTTTGCCGCCTGGCTGTTTTATGGCCTGACCATCCTGGGCCTGATCGTGATGCG
GTTCACAAGAAAGGAGCTGGAGCGCCCAATCAAGGTGCCCGTGGTCATCCCTGTGCTGATGACCCTGATC
AGCGTGTTCCTGGTGCTGGCCCCTATCATCTCCAAGCCAACATGGGAGTACCTGTATTGCGTGCTGTTCA
TCCTGTCTGGCCTGCTGTTCTACTTTCTGTTCGTGCACTATAAGTTCGGCTGGGCCCAGAAGATCAGCAA
GCCCATCACCATGCACCTGCAGATGCTGATGGAGGTGGTGCCACCCGAGGAGGACCCTGAG
